>Addgene plasmid #42345 | ITPAA | depositor partial sequence | sequence record 57178 | ITPAA sequence 654 bps
ATGGGCAGCAGCCATCATCATCATCATCACAGCAGCGGCCTGGTTCCGCGT
[588 nt withheld, positions 52-639]
TGATGACGAAGCTTG
