>Addgene plasmid #42345 | ITPAA | addgene partial sequence | sequence record 59287 | T7 5'-TAATACGACTCACTATAGGG-3'
ATTCCCTCTAGAAATAATTTTGTTTAACTTTAAGAAGGAGATATACCATGGGCAGCAGCCATCATCATCA
TCATCACAGCAGCGGCCTGGTTCCGCGT
[588 nt withheld, positions 99-686]
TGATGACGAAGCTTGCGGCCGCACTCGAGCACCACCACCACCACCACTGAGATCCGGCTGCTAACAAAGC
CCGAAAGGAAGCTGAGTTGGCTGCTGCCACCGCTGAGCAATAACTAGCATAACCCCCTTGGGGCCTCTAA
ACGGGGTCTTGAGGGGTTTTTTGCTGAAAGGAGGAACTATATCCGGATTGGCGAATGGGACGCGCCCTGT
AGCGGCGCATTAAGCGCGGCGGGTGTGGTGGTTACGCGCAGCGTGACGCTACACTTGC
