[The description below was written by a language model from this plasmid's Addgene catalogue record.]
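Description:
ITPAA is a bacterial expression plasmid built on the pET28-LIC backbone from the Structural Genomics Consortium, made to produce recombinant human protein in E. coli for structure determination. It is recorded as high copy and is selected with kanamycin. The record gives no feature table, so the origin of replication and promoter are not explicitly listed. The T7 and T7-terminator sequencing primers, together with the depositor's recommendation of a DE3 lysogen for expression, fit the T7 promoter/terminator expression cassette typical of pET28-type vectors, in which transcription depends on T7 RNA polymerase supplied by the host.

The insert is a 654 bp human sequence introduced by ligation-independent cloning and linked to the Entrez gene ITPA, which encodes inosine triphosphate pyrophosphatase (ITPase). It is fused at its N terminus to a hexahistidine tag followed by a thrombin cleavage site. This allows purification by immobilised metal affinity chromatography, after which the tag can be removed by protease cleavage. The record notes that the insert may not be the full open reading frame, as is common for constructs trimmed for crystallisation. The mutation field only refers to the comments, which do not describe any specific sequence changes.

The alternative-name and GenBank fields also mention ITPKB, a different gene, which conflicts with the ITPA assignment; the construct name and Entrez link favour ITPA, but the record does not resolve the discrepancy. Two deposited protein structures are associated with the construct, consistent with its use for crystallographic work. The suggested expression strain carries a rare-codon tRNA plasmid to support translation of the human sequence.
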