Addgene plasmid #42345: ITPAA
Purpose: Bacterial expression for structure determination; may not be full ORF
Depositing lab: Nicola Burgess-Brown. Depositing organization: University of Oxford.
Backbone
  Vector backbone: pET28-LIC
  Backbone manufacturer: SGC
  Vector type: Bacterial Expression
Growth in bacteria
  Bacterial resistance: Kanamycin, 50 μg/mL
  Growth temperature: 37°C
  Growth strain: Mach1 ;
  Copy number: High Copy
Gene/Insert
  Gene/Insert name: ITPAA (alt names: ITPKB; gi|15626999; PDB:2CAR/2J4E)
  Species: H. sapiens (human)
  Insert size (bp): 654
  Mutation: See Comments
  GenBank ID: ITPKB gi|15626999
  Entrez Gene: ITPA (a.k.a. C20orf37, DEE35, HLC14-06-P, ITPase, My049, NTPase, dJ794I6.3)
  Tag / fusion protein: His6-Thrombin (N terminal on insert)
  Cloning method: Ligation Independent Cloning
  Sequencing primers: 5′ T7; 3′ T7-term
Terms and licenses: Academic/Nonprofit Terms; Industry Terms: Not Available to Industry
Depositor comments: http://www.thesgc.org/structures/2CAR/ Use BL21(DE3)-R3-pRARE2 strain for expression.
How to cite: ITPAA was a gift from Nicola Burgess-Brown (Addgene plasmid # 42345 ; http://n2t.net/addgene:42345 ; RRID:Addgene_42345)
